>Addgene plasmid #18291 | T4 Lysozyme L39N WT* | addgene partial sequence | sequence record 24078 | 3primeUP
NGAAAAAGCCCGCTCATTAGGCGGGCTCAGATCTGCTCATGTTTGACAGCTTATCATCGATAAGCTTCGG
CAATAAATTCTTGATATGTTTTCATATGTTTCCTTTAAATATTTTAATTAGTAATTGTCTATTCAAGTAA
TTGTGAATATACTATCACAATTCCAAGAGAAAGTAAACAGCTTTATAGATTTTTATACGCGTCCCAAGTG
CCAGTTCTAAACGTTGTAATGACTCGTTTTGCGCGATTAGGTGTTTGATTATACCATCTACTTTTAGCTA
AGTTAACTGCTGCTTCATCCCAGCGTTTTTGTTGAAGCATACGTAAAGAGTTAGTAAATCCTGCCACACC
GGTTTCTCCCATTTGGAAAACCATATTAATCAATGCAGCGCGACGAACCGCATCAAGAGAATCATAAACC
GGTTTTAATTTAGCATTTCTCAGAATTCCGCGAACAGCAGCATCAACATCCTGATTAAAGAGTTTTTCAG
CCTCATCTTTTGTAATTACACCATTAGTATTACGCCCAATAGCTTTATCTAATTCAGATTTAGCAGCATT
ATTTGATGGACTTTTTGTAAGCAAATGACCGATGCCAATAGTGTAATAGCCTTCTGTGTCTTTATAGATT
TTAAGTCTAAGACCTTCATCTATACGTAACATTTCAAATATATTCATAATACCTCCTAAGCATCGATGGA
TCCTGTTTCCTGTGTGAATTGTTATCCGCTCACAATTCCACACATTATACGAGCCGATGATATTGTCACA
GGGGATGGGGAGTAGCTGANCTGTTCTGGGGAATGTANCGCTCCATCACCATAACGAGCGAGATATGCA
