[The description below was written by a language model from this plasmid's Addgene catalogue record.]
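Description:
T4 Lysozyme L39N WT* is a bacterial expression plasmid built on the pHS1403 backbone (about 5 kb without insert) that carries a mutant form of the bacteriophage T4 lysozyme gene (gene e). It is maintained in E. coli as a high-copy plasmid under ampicillin selection. The record does not name the origin of replication or the promoter that drives expression, and no feature table is available, so the regulatory context of the insert cannot be described beyond the "bacterial expression" classification.

The insert is roughly 600 bp and sits between BamHI and HindIII sites, both of which were preserved during cloning. According to the depositor's notes, the BamHI site lies 27 bp from the start codon and the HindIII site 115 bp from the stop codon, so the fragment includes short flanking untranslated regions and the whole coding sequence can be excised or transferred as a cassette. The encoded protein carries a leucine-to-asparagine substitution at position 39, made in the "WT*" background. The record does not define WT*, but in the T4 lysozyme literature this term generally denotes the cysteine-free pseudo-wild-type protein used as a reference for mutational work. No affinity tags or fusion partners are listed.

The record does not state an intended use. A single-site substitution replacing a hydrophobic residue with a polar one in this well-studied model enzyme fits the usual purpose of such variants: recombinant production of the protein in E. coli for studies of folding, stability and structure.
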