Addgene plasmid #18291: T4 Lysozyme L39N WT*
Depositing lab: Brian Matthews. Depositing organization: University of Oregon.
Backbone
  Vector backbone: pHS1403
  Backbone size w/o insert (bp): 5000
  Vector type: Bacterial Expression
Growth in bacteria
  Bacterial resistance: Ampicillin, 100 μg/mL
  Growth temperature: 37°C
  Growth strain: DH5alpha
  Copy number: High Copy
Gene/Insert
  Gene/Insert name: T4 Lysozyme (alt name: DH62)
  Species: Bacteriophage T4
  Insert size (bp): 600
  Mutation: L39N WT*
  GenBank ID: NP_049736
  Entrez Gene: e (a.k.a. T4p123)
  Cloning method: Restriction Enzyme; 5′ cloning site BamHI (not destroyed); 3′ cloning site HindIII (not destroyed)
  Sequencing primers: 5′ na; 3′ GGCGTATCACGAGGCCC
Terms and licenses: Academic/Nonprofit Terms; Industry Terms: Not Available to Industry
Depositor comments: The BamHI site is 27 bp from the ATG and the HindIII site is 115 bp from the stop.
How to cite: T4 Lysozyme L39N WT* was a gift from Brian Matthews (Addgene plasmid # 18291 ; http://n2t.net/addgene:18291 ; RRID:Addgene_18291)
